Addgene plasmid #172446: LBR-mCherry
Purpose: Expression of nuclear envelope protein LBR with a C-terminal mCherry tag
Depositing lab: Stephen Royle. Publication: Endomembranes promote chromosome missegregation by ensheathing misaligned chromosomes. Ferrandiz N, Downie L, Starling GP, Royle SJ. J Cell Biol. 2022 Jun 6;221(6). pii: 213189. doi: 10.1083/jcb.202203021. Epub 2022 Apr 29. PubMed 35486148.
Backbone
  Vector backbone: pmCherry-N1
  Vector type: Mammalian Expression
  Selectable markers: Neomycin (select with G418)
Growth in bacteria
  Bacterial resistance: Kanamycin, 50 μg/mL
  Growth temperature: 37°C
  Growth strain: DH5alpha
  Copy number: Unknown
Gene/Insert
  Gene/Insert name: lamin B receptor
  Species: H. sapiens (human)
  Entrez Gene: LBR (a.k.a. C14SR, DHCR14B, LMN2R, PHA, PHASK, TDRD18)
  Promoter: CMV
  Tag / fusion protein: mCherry (C terminal on backbone)
  Cloning method: Restriction Enzyme; 5′ cloning site KpnI (unknown if destroyed); 3′ cloning site BamHI (unknown if destroyed)
  Sequencing primers: 5′ CMV-F
Resource information
  A portion of this plasmid was derived from a plasmid made by: Addgene 646
Terms and licenses: Academic/Nonprofit Terms; Industry Terms: Not Available to Industry
Depositor comments: Read the preprint on bioRxiv: https://www.biorxiv.org/content/10.1101/2021.04.23.441091v3.
How to cite: LBR-mCherry was a gift from Stephen Royle (Addgene plasmid # 172446 ; http://n2t.net/addgene:172446 ; RRID:Addgene_172446)
