[The description below was written by a language model from this plasmid's Addgene catalogue record and pLannotate feature annotations shown in this document.]
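Description:
LBR-mCherry is a mammalian expression plasmid of about 6.6 kb built on the pmCherry-N1 backbone. It is designed to produce the human lamin B receptor (LBR), a nuclear envelope protein, fused at its C terminus to the red fluorescent protein mCherry. The LBR coding sequence was inserted by restriction cloning between the KpnI and BamHI sites of the multiple cloning site. This places it downstream of the human cytomegalovirus immediate early enhancer and promoter, and upstream of the backbone-encoded mCherry, with a short linker region between the two reading frames. An SV40 polyadenylation signal terminates the fusion transcript. The record notes that part of the plasmid was derived from an earlier deposited plasmid.

In bacteria the plasmid is maintained through a high-copy ColE1/pUC-type origin, and an f1 origin is also present. A single Tn5 aminoglycoside phosphotransferase gene (NeoR/KanR) provides both selections. A bacterial bla-type promoter drives it for kanamycin resistance in E. coli, while the SV40 enhancer/early promoter drives it for G418 selection in mammalian cells, with an HSV TK polyadenylation signal downstream. The short large T antigen, ble and bGH poly(A) fragments in the annotation appear to be partial matches within backbone sequence rather than functional elements.

The construct serves as a live-cell or fixed-cell fluorescent marker of the nuclear envelope and connected endomembranes. The associated publication studied how endomembranes ensheath misaligned chromosomes and promote missegregation during mitosis.
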