Features (pLannotate 1.2.2; 15 found; start..end, strand, type, name):
     61..364     +  enhancer       CMV enhancer: human cytomegalovirus immediate early enhancer
    365..568     +  promoter       CMV promoter: human cytomegalovirus (CMV) immediate early promoter
    591..650     +  misc_feature   MCS (fragment): multiple cloning site
    652..2496    +  CDS            LBR: LBR_HUMAN - Experimental evidence at protein level: Swiss-Prot protein existence level 1. Catalyzes the reduction of the C14-unsaturated bond of lanosterol, as part of the metabolic pathway leading to cholesterol biosynthesis (PubMed:9630650, PubMed:12618959, PubMed:16784888, PubMed:21327084, PubMed:27336722). Plays a critical role in myeloid cell cholesterol biosynthesis which is essential to both myeloid cell growth and functional maturation (By similarity). Mediates the activation of NADPH oxidases, perhaps by maintaining critical levels of cholesterol required for membrane lipid raft forma
   2518..3225    +  CDS            mCherry: mCherry is a basic (constitutively fluorescent) red fluorescent protein published in 2004, derived from Discosoma sp.. It is reported to be a very rapidly-maturing monomer with low acid sensitivity.
   3244..3327    +  CDS            large T antigen (fragment): large T antigen from SV40 (simian virus 40)
   3350..3471    +  polyA_signal   SV40 poly(A) signal: SV40 polyadenylation signal
   3505..3933    -  rep_origin     f1 ori (sequence partly withheld): f1 bacteriophage origin of replication; arrow indicates direction of (+) strand synthesis
   3960..4064    +  promoter       AmpR promoter: bla
   4066..4423    +  promoter       SV40 promoter: SV40 enhancer and early promoter
   4458..5252    +  CDS            NeoR/KanR: aminoglycoside phosphotransferase from Tn5; aph(3')-II (or nptII); confers resistance to neomycin, kanamycin, and G418 (Geneticin®)
   5273..5425    +  CDS            ble (fragment): BLE_KLEPN - Experimental evidence at protein level: Swiss-Prot protein existence level 1. Binding protein with a strong affinity to the bleomycin family of antibiotics. Binds to CL990; an antimitotic-antibiotic compound. From Klebsiella pneumoniae.
   5484..5531    +  polyA_signal   HSV TK poly(A) signal: herpes simplex virus thymidine kinase polyadenylation signal (Cole and Stacy, 1985)
   5622..5638    -  polyA_signal   bGH poly(A) signal (fragment): bovine growth hormone polyadenylation signal
   5860..6448    +  rep_origin     ori: high-copy-number ColE1/pMB1/pBR322/pUC origin of replication
>Addgene plasmid #172446 | LBR-mCherry | addgene full sequence | sequence record 339427 | Addgene NGS Result
TAGTTATTAATAGTAATCAATTACGGGGTCATTAGTTCATAGCCCATATATGGAGTTCCGCGTTACATAA
CTTACGGTAAATGGCCCGCCTGGCTGACCGCCCAACGACCCCCGCCCATTGACGTCAATAATGACGTATG
TTCCCATAGTAACGCCAATAGGGACTTTCCATTGACGTCAATGGGTGGAGTATTTACGGTAAACTGCCCA
CTTGGCAGTACATCAAGTGTATCATATGCCAAGTACGCCCCCTATTGACGTCAATGACGGTAAATGGCCC
GCCTGGCATTATGCCCAGTACATGACCTTATGGGACTTTCCTACTTGGCAGTACATCTACGTATTAGTCA
TCGCTATTACCATGGTGATGCGGTTTTGGCAGTACATCAATGGGCGTGGATAGCGGTTTGACTCACGGGG
ATTTCCAAGTCTCCACCCCATTGACGTCAATGGGAGTTTGTTTTGGCACCAAAATCAACGGGACTTTCCA
AAATGTCGTAACAACTCCGCCCCATTGACGCAAATGGGCGGTAGGCGTGTACGGTGGGAGGTCTATATAA
GCAGAGCTGGTTTAGTGAACCGTCAGATCCGCTAGCGCTACCGGACTCAGATCTCGAGCTCAAGCTTCGA
ATTCTGCAGTCGACGGTACCCATGCCAAGTAGGAAATTTGCCGATGGTGAAGTGGTAAGAGGTCGATGGC
CTGGGAGTTCACTTTATTATGAAGTAGAAATTCTGAGCCACGACAGCACCTCCCAGCTTTACACTGTGAA
GTATAAAGATGGAACAGAGCTTGAATTGAAAGAGAATGATATTAAGCCTTTAACTTCCTTTAGGCAAAGG
AAAGGTGGCTCAACTTCCAGTTCCCCTTCCAGACGCCGAGGGAGTCGATCAAGGTCACGCTCCCGATCCC
CTGGTCGACCACCTAAAAGTGCCCGCCGATCTGCTTCTGCTTCCCACCAGGCCGACATTAAGGAAGCAAG
GAGGGAAGTGGAAGTTAAATTGACTCCGCTGATTCTGAAGCCATTTGGAAATAGCATCAGCAGATATAAT
GGGGAGCCTGAGCATATTGAGAGAAATGACGCACCTCATAAAAATACACAGGAAAAATTCAGTTTGTCAC
AAGAAAGCAGTTACATAGCAACACAGTATAGCCTTCGTCCAAGAAGAGAAGAAGTCAAATTAAAAGAAAT
AGATTCTAAGGAAGAAAAATACGTTGCAAAAGAACTGGCAGTGAGAACCTTTGAAGTGACCCCCATCCGG
GCAAAGGACTTGGAGTTTGGAGGAGTACCTGGTGTGTTTCTCATCATGTTTGGCCTGCCTGTGTTCCTCT
TCCTGTTGCTGTTGATGTGTAAACAGAAAGATCCCAGTCTTCTGAATTTCCCTCCTCCTTTGCCAGCTTT
GTATGAGTTATGGGAAACCAGAGTATTTGGGGTCTACCTCCTGTGGTTTTTGATTCAAGTCCTGTTCTAC
CTACTGCCAATTGGAAAGGTTGTAGAAGGAACGCCTCTTATTGATGGAAGAAGACTCAAGTATAGATTAA
ATGGATTCTATGCTTTTATCCTGACATCTGCAGTCATCGGAACATCTCTCTTCCAGGGCGTAGAGTTTCA
TTACGTGTACAGTCATTTTCTTCAGTTTGCACTTGCGGCCACTGTTTTTTGTGTGGTCTTGAGTGTGTAT
CTCTACATGCGCTCTTTGAAAGCGCCCCGGAATGACCTGTCGCCTGCCAGCTCTGGAAATGCTGTCTATG
ATTTCTTCATTGGCCGTGAATTAAACCCTCGAATTGGTACTTTTGATCTCAAATACTTTTGTGAATTGCG
CCCCGGATTGATTGGATGGGTGGTTATTAACTTGGTGATGCTTTTGGCTGAAATGAAAATACAGGACCGC
GCTGTTCCATCCTTGGCCATGATTTTAGTTAATAGTTTCCAGCTTCTCTATGTGGTGGATGCTCTCTGGA
ATGAGGAAGCGTTGTTGACGACCATGGACATCATCCACGATGGATTTGGATTCATGCTGGCTTTTGGAGA
CTTGGTGTGGGTTCCCTTTATTTACAGCTTCCAAGCCTTTTATTTAGTCAGTCATCCAAATGAAGTGTCT
TGGCCAATGGCTTCTCTAATTATTGTTCTGAAACTTTGTGGTTATGTAATCTTCCGAGGTGCAAATTCTC
AGAAAAATGCATTCCGGAAAAATCCCAGTGATCCAAAGCTTGCACATTTAAAAACCATTCATACTTCAAC
GGGAAAAAATCTTCTAGTTTCTGGATGGTGGGGCTTTGTTCGCCACCCCAATTACTTGGGTGATCTCATC
ATGGCCTTGGCGTGGTCCCTCCCATGTGGTTTTAACCACATTCTGCCTTATTTCTACATAATTTATTTCA
CCATGTTGCTTGTCCACCGAGAAGCTCGTGACGAGTACCACTGTAAGAAGAAATACGGCGTGGCTTGGGA
AAAGTACTGTCAGCGTGTGCCCTACCGTATATTTCCATACATCTACACGGATCCACCGGTCGCCACCATG
GTGAGCAAGGGCGAGGAGGATAACATGGCCATCATCAAGGAGTTCATGCGCTTCAAGGTGCACATGGAGG
GCTCCGTGAACGGCCACGAGTTCGAGATCGAGGGCGAGGGCGAGGGCCGCCCCTACGAGGGCACCCAGAC
CGCCAAGCTGAAGGTGACCAAGGGTGGCCCCCTGCCCTTCGCCTGGGACATCCTGTCCCCTCAGTTCATG
TACGGCTCCAAGGCCTACGTGAAGCACCCCGCCGACATCCCCGACTACTTGAAGCTGTCCTTCCCCGAGG
GCTTCAAGTGGGAGCGCGTGATGAACTTCGAGGACGGCGGCGTGGTGACCGTGACCCAGGACTCCTCCCT
GCAGGACGGCGAGTTCATCTACAAGGTGAAGCTGCGCGGCACCAACTTCCCCTCCGACGGCCCCGTAATG
CAGAAGAAGACCATGGGCTGGGAGGCCTCCTCCGAGCGGATGTACCCCGAGGACGGCGCCCTGAAGGGCG
AGATCAAGCAGAGGCTGAAGCTGAAGGACGGCGGCCACTACGACGCTGAGGTCAAGACCACCTACAAGGC
CAAGAAGCCCGTGCAGCTGCCCGGCGCCTACAACGTCAACATCAAGTTGGACATCACCTCCCACAACGAG
GACTACACCATCGTGGAACAGTACGAACGCGCCGAGGGCCGCCACTCCACCGGCGGCATGGACGAGCTGT
ACAAGTAAGCGGCCGCGACTCTAGATCATAATCAGCCATACCACATTTGTAGAGGTTTTACTTGCTTTAA
AAAACCTCCCACACCTCCCCCTGAACCTGAAACATAAAATGAATGCAATTGTTGTTGTTAACTTGTTTAT
TGCAGCTTATAATGGTTACAAATAAAGCAATAGCATCACAAATTTCACAAATAAAGCATTTTTTTCACTG
CATTCTAGTTGTGGTTTGTCCAAACTCATCAATGTATCTTAAGGCGTAAATTGTAAGCGTTAATATTTTG
TTAAAATTCGCGTTAAATTTTTGTTAAATCAGCTCATTTTTTAACCAATAGGCCGAAATCGGCAAAATCC
CTTATAAATCAAAAGAATAGACCGAGATAGGGT
[37 nt withheld, positions 3604-3640]
AAAGAACGTGGACTCCAACGTCAAAGG
[49 nt withheld, positions 3668-3716]
T
[91 nt withheld, positions 3718-3808]
G
[124 nt withheld, positions 3810-3933]
CAGGTGGCACTTTTCGGGGAAATGTGCGCGGAACCCCTATTTGTTTATTTTTCTAAATACATTCAAATAT
GTATCCGCTCATGAGACAATAACCCTGATAAATGCTTCAATAATATTGAAAAAGGAAGAGTCCTGAGGCG
GAAAGAACCAGCTGTGGAATGTGTGTCAGTTAGGGTGTGGAAAGTCCCCAGGCTCCCCAGCAGGCAGAAG
TATGCAAAGCATGCATCTCAATTAGTCAGCAACCAGGTGTGGAAAGTCCCCAGGCTCCCCAGCAGGCAGA
AGTATGCAAAGCATGCATCTCAATTAGTCAGCAACCATAGTCCCGCCCCTAACTCCGCCCATCCCGCCCC
TAACTCCGCCCAGTTCCGCCCATTCTCCGCCCCATGGCTGACTAATTTTTTTTATTTATGCAGAGGCCGA
GGCCGCCTCGGCCTCTGAGCTATTCCAGAAGTAGTGAGGAGGCTTTTTTGGAGGCCTAGGCTTTTGCAAA
GATCGATCAAGAGACAGGATGAGGATCGTTTCGCATGATTGAACAAGATGGATTGCACGCAGGTTCTCCG
GCCGCTTGGGTGGAGAGGCTATTCGGCTATGACTGGGCACAACAGACAATCGGCTGCTCTGATGCCGCCG
TGTTCCGGCTGTCAGCGCAGGGGCGCCCGGTTCTTTTTGTCAAGACCGACCTGTCCGGTGCCCTGAATGA
ACTGCAAGACGAGGCAGCGCGGCTATCGTGGCTGGCCACGACGGGCGTTCCTTGCGCAGCTGTGCTCGAC
GTTGTCACTGAAGCGGGAAGGGACTGGCTGCTATTGGGCGAAGTGCCGGGGCAGGATCTCCTGTCATCTC
ACCTTGCTCCTGCCGAGAAAGTATCCATCATGGCTGATGCAATGCGGCGGCTGCATACGCTTGATCCGGC
TACCTGCCCATTCGACCACCAAGCGAAACATCGCATCGAGCGAGCACGTACTCGGATGGAAGCCGGTCTT
GTCGATCAGGATGATCTGGACGAAGAGCATCAGGGGCTCGCGCCAGCCGAACTGTTCGCCAGGCTCAAGG
CGAGCATGCCCGACGGCGAGGATCTCGTCGTGACCCATGGCGATGCCTGCTTGCCGAATATCATGGTGGA
AAATGGCCGCTTTTCTGGATTCATCGACTGTGGCCGGCTGGGTGTGGCGGACCGCTATCAGGACATAGCG
TTGGCTACCCGTGATATTGCTGAAGAGCTTGGCGGCGAATGGGCTGACCGCTTCCTCGTGCTTTACGGTA
TCGCCGCTCCCGATTCGCAGCGCATCGCCTTCTATCGCCTTCTTGACGAGTTCTTCTGAGCGGGACTCTG
GGGTTCGAAATGACCGACCAAGCGACGCCCAACCTGCCATCACGAGATTTCGATTCCACCGCCGCCTTCT
ATGAAAGGTTGGGCTTCGGAATCGTTTTCCGGGACGCCGGCTGGATGATCCTCCAGCGCGGGGATCTCAT
GCTGGAGTTCTTCGCCCACCCTAGGGGGAGGCTAACTGAAACACGGAAGGAGACAATACCGGAAGGAACC
CGCGCTATGACGGCAATAAAAAGACAGAATAAAACGCACGGTGTTGGGTCGTTTGTTCATAAACGCGGGG
TTCGGTCCCAGGGCTGGCACTCTGTCGATACCCCACCGAGACCCCATTGGGGCCAATACGCCCGCGTTTC
TTCCTTTTCCCCACCCCACCCCCCAAGTTCGGGTGAAGGCCCAGGGCTCGCAGCCAACGTCGGGGCGGCA
GGCCCTGCCATAGCCTCAGGTTACTCATATATACTTTAGATTGATTTAAAACTTCATTTTTAATTTAAAA
GGATCTAGGTGAAGATCCTTTTTGATAATCTCATGACCAAAATCCCTTAACGTGAGTTTTCGTTCCACTG
AGCGTCAGACCCCGTAGAAAAGATCAAAGGATCTTCTTGAGATCCTTTTTTTCTGCGCGTAATCTGCTGC
TTGCAAACAAAAAAACCACCGCTACCAGCGGTGGTTTGTTTGCCGGATCAAGAGCTACCAACTCTTTTTC
CGAAGGTAACTGGCTTCAGCAGAGCGCAGATACCAAATACTGTTCTTCTAGTGTAGCCGTAGTTAGGCCA
CCACTTCAAGAACTCTGTAGCACCGCCTACATACCTCGCTCTGCTAATCCTGTTACCAGTGGCTGCTGCC
AGTGGCGATAAGTCGTGTCTTACCGGGTTGGACTCAAGACGATAGTTACCGGATAAGGCGCAGCGGTCGG
GCTGAACGGGGGGTTCGTGCACACAGCCCAGCTTGGAGCGAACGACCTACACCGAACTGAGATACCTACA
GCGTGAGCTATGAGAAAGCGCCACGCTTCCCGAAGGGAGAAAGGCGGACAGGTATCCGGTAAGCGGCAGG
GTCGGAACAGGAGAGCGCACGAGGGAGCTTCCAGGGGGAAACGCCTGGTATCTTTATAGTCCTGTCGGGT
TTCGCCACCTCTGACTTGAGCGTCGATTTTTGTGATGCTCGTCAGGGGGGCGGAGCCTATGGAAAAACGC
CAGCAACGCGGCCTTTTTACGGTTCCTGGCCTTTTGCTGGCCTTTTGCTCACATGTTCTTTCCTGCGTTA
TCCCCTGATTCTGTGGATAACCGTATTACCGCCATGCAT
